>Addgene plasmid #90974 | pRS313 - prp8 K1864E | addgene full sequence | sequence record 178487 | Addgene NGS Result
ATGAGTGGACTACCGCCCCCACCTCCTGGTTTTGAAGAGGACAGCGACTTAGCACTTCCACCACCACCAC
CACCACCGCCTGGATACGAAATCGAAGAACTGGATAATCCGATGGTGCCATCATCGGTAAATGAGGATAC
ATTCCTTCCGCCTCCACCACCTCCTCCAAGCAACTTCGAAATAAACGCTGAAGAAATTGTGGACTTCACA
TTACCACCGCCACCACCCCCTCCAGGTCTAGATGAATTAGAGACTAAAGCAGAAAAGAAAGTAGAATTAC
ATGGAAAGAGAAAATTGGACATAGGAAAAGATACTTTCGTCACTCGAAAATCAAGAAAGCGTGCAAAAAA
AATGACCAAAAAGGCAAAGAGAAGCAATTTATATACTCCTAAAGCCGAGATGCCACCGGAACATCTGCGA
AAGATTATTAATACTCACAGTGACATGGCCTCCAAAATGTACAATACTGATAAAAAGGCTTTTCTAGGCG
CTCTAAAGTATTTACCGCACGCGATTTTAAAATTGTTAGAGAACATGCCTCATCCATGGGAGCAAGCCAA
AGAAGTTAAAGTTTTATATCACACTTCAGGAGCCATAACATTTGTGAATGAAACACCAAGAGTAATAGAG
CCTGTATATACTGCCCAATGGTCAGCTACTTGGATAGCAATGAGGAGAGAAAAACGAGATAGAACACATT
TTAAAAGAATGAGATTTCCACCTTTCGATGATGACGAACCACCTCTGTCATATGAACAGCACATAGAAAA
TATCGAGCCACTGGATCCTATAAATCTTCCCTTAGACTCTCAAGATGATGAATATGTTAAAGATTGGCTC
TACGATTCCCGGCCCTTGGAGGAGGATAGTAAAAAGGTCAATGGTACATCTTATAAAAAGTGGAGTTTTG
ATTTACCTGAAATGTCGAACTTATATAGGTTATCAACGCCACTTAGAGATGAAGTAACTGACAAAAATTA
CTATTATCTTTTCGATAAAAAATCTTTTTTTAACGGTAAAGCCCTTAATAACGCAATCCCTGGAGGTCCT
AAATTTGAACCTTTATACCCAAGAGAAGAGGAGGAAGATTATAACGAATTCAACTCTATAGATAGAGTAA
TATTTAGGGTTCCTATTAGAAGCGAATATAAGGTAGCGTTTCCTCATCTATATAATTCCCGGCCCCGTTC
AGTGCGCATACCATGGTATAATAATCCAGTGTCGTGTATTATCCAGAACGATGAGGAGTACGACACGCCT
GCACTTTTTTTTGATCCATCGCTGAACCCAATACCTCACTTTATTGATAATAATTCATCCCTCAACGTAT
CAAATACAAAGGAAAACGGTGATTTCACTTTACCTGAAGATTTTGCACCTCTTTTGGCTGAAGAAGAAGA
ACTTATTTTGCCAAATACAAAAGATGCGATGTCGTTATATCATTCACCTTTTCCATTTAATAGAACTAAA
GGAAAAATGGTGAGAGCACAAGATGTTGCCCTGGCTAAAAAATGGTTTTTGCAACATCCTGACGAGGAGT
ATCCCGTTAAAGTTAAGGTCTCTTACCAAAAGCTCTTGAAGAACTACGTGCTAAATGAATTGCACCCTAC
TTTGCCAACAAACCACAACAAAACTAAGTTATTGAAGAGTTTAAAAAATACCAAGTATTTTCAACAAACT
ACAATTGATTGGGTAGAGGCAGGACTCCAGCTATGTCGACAAGGACACAATATGTTAAATTTATTAATCC
ACAGAAAGGGCCTAACTTATTTACATCTCGACTACAATTTCAATTTAAAACCAACTAAAACCTTAACCAC
AAAAGAACGTAAAAAGTCAAGACTTGGAAACTCATTTCATTTGATGCGTGAATTGCTAAAAATGATGAAA
CTGATTGTAGATACACATGTGCAGTTTAGGTTAGGAAATGTAGATGCCTTCCAGTTAGCAGATGGTATAC
ATTATATTTTGAACCACATAGGACAATTGACCGGTATTTATCGTTATAAATATAAAGTAATGCATCAAAT
CCGCGCATGTAAAGATCTGAAACATATCATATATTATAAGTTTAATAAAAATTTGGGAAAAGGACCTGGT
TGTGGATTTTGGCAACCTGCGTGGAGAGTGTGGCTAAATTTCTTAAGAGGCACTATACCACTACTCGAAA
GATATATTGGAAACCTTATCACACGTCAATTTGAAGGCCGTTCTAATGAAATTGTCAAAACTACAACTAA
ACAAAGACTTGACGCCTACTACGATCTTGAGTTACGAAACTCGGTCATGGATGACATTTTAGAAATGATG
CCTGAGAGTATTCGACAGAAAAAGGCAAGAACTATACTGCAACATTTAAGTGAGGCTTGGAGATGTTGGA
AGGCTAATATTCCATGGGATGTTCCTGGTATGCCAGCCCCAATCAAAAAAATAATTGAACGGTATATAAA
ATCCAAAGCTGATGCCTGGGTATCTGCAGCTCATTACAATCGAGAACGTATAAAGCGTGGAGCTCACGTC
GAAAAGACTATGGTTAAAAAAAATCTGGGGCGTTTAACGAGACTTTGGATCAAAAATGAGCAGGAACGTC
AAAGGCAAATACAGAAAAACGGTCCCGAAATTACTCCCGAAGAGGCTACGACCATATTTTCTGTTATGGT
TGAGTGGCTTGAATCAAGGAGCTTTTCACCAATACCATTTCCACCTTTAACTTACAAAAATGATACTAAG
ATATTAGTTCTTGCCCTCGAAGACCTAAAAGATGTCTACGCATCAAAAGTACGTTTAAATGCATCTGAAA
GGGAAGAACTTGCGTTGATAGAGGAGGCTTATGATAATCCTCACGATACTTTGAACAGAATCAAAAAGTA
CTTGTTGACCCAGCGAGTTTTTAAGCCTGTTGATATAACCATGATGGAAAACTATCAAAACATTTCCCCT
GTTTATTCAGTTGATCCCTTGGAAAAGATTACCGATGCATATCTTGATCAGTATTTATGGTACGAAGCTG
ACCAACGAAAGCTTTTCCCAAACTGGATTAAACCAAGTGATTCAGAGATACCACCTCTTCTGGTATACAA
GTGGACTCAGGGTATAAACAACCTATCTGAAATTTGGGATGTATCCAGAGGCCAATCTGCAGTTTTGCTT
GAGACTACTTTGGGTGAAATGGCCGAAAAAATTGACTTTACTTTACTTAATAGATTACTTCGCCTGATTG
TAGATCCTAATATTGCTGACTATATCACTGCAAAAAATAATGTTGTTATCAACTTTAAAGATATGAGTCA
CGTCAACAAATATGGCTTAATACGCGGGTTGAAGTTCGCTTCTTTCATATTCCAATATTACGGACTAGTT
ATAGATCTTTTACTATTGGGTCAGGAAAGGGCTACAGATTTGGCTGGTCCAGCTAACAATCCAAATGAAT
TTATGCAATTCAAGAGCAAAGAAGTAGAAAAGGCACATCCGATCAGACTTTACACCAGATATTTAGATCG
TATATATATGCTTTTTCACTTTGAAGAAGATGAGGGAGAGGAATTGACTGATGAATACTTGGCAGAGAAT
CCAGATCCAAACTTTGAAAACAGCATCGGATACAATAATAGAAAATGCTGGCCCAAAGATTCGCGCATGA
GGCTAATACGTCAGGACGTTAACCTAGGGCGAGCAGTGTTTTGGGAAATTCAAAGTAGGGTGCCAACTTC
GTTAACGTCAATTAAATGGGAAAATGCTTTTGTTTCCGTATACAGTAAAAACAATCCGAACTTACTCTTC
TCTATGTGTGGTTTTGAAGTCAGAATATTACCAAGACAAAGAATGGAAGAGGTGGTTTCTAACGATGAAG
GTGTTTGGGATTTAGTTGACGAAAGAACCAAGCAAAGAACTGCAAAAGCATATTTAAAGGTATCTGAAGA
AGAAATCAAAAAATTTGACAGCAGAATAAGAGGCATATTGATGGCCTCCGGTTCAACCACTTTTACTAAA
GTGGCCGCTAAATGGAACACTTCACTGATATCCCTTTTCACATACTTTAGAGAAGCCATTGTTGCCACGG
AGCCGTTATTAGATATCCTGGTGAAAGGAGAAACAAGAATTCAAAACCGTGTCAAACTTGGTTTAAATTC
GAAAATGCCAACAAGATTTCCACCTGCTGTTTTTTATACACCAAAAGAACTTGGTGGGTTGGGTATGATT
AGTGCTTCTCATATTTTAATTCCTGCATCTGACTTAAGTTGGTCAAAACAGACCGATACTGGAATTACGC
ATTTTCGTGCTGGTATGACGCACGAGGATGAAAAATTAATCCCAACTATCTTCCGTTACATCACTACTTG
GGAAAATGAATTTTTAGACTCTCAAAGGGTGTGGGCCGAGTATGCAACGAAAAGGCAGGAAGCTATTCAG
CAGAATAGGAGGTTAGCTTTTGAAGAACTTGAAGGATCGTGGGATCGTGGTATACCTCGTATTAGCACTT
TATTTCAAAGAGATCGACATACTCTAGCGTATGACAGAGGTCACAGAATCCGTAGGGAATTTAAACAGTA
CTCTCTAGAGAGAAACAGCCCCTTTTGGTGGACAAACTCCCACCATGACGGTAAATTATGGAATTTAAAT
GCCTATAGAACTGATGTGATTCAAGCCCTAGGAGGTATTGAAACAATTTTGGAACACACTTTATTTAAGG
GGACTGGTTTTAATTCATGGGAAGGTTTGTTTTGGGAAAAGGCGTCCGGGTTTGAGGATTCCATGCAATT
TAAGAAGCTAACTCATGCTCAAAGAACTGGTTTAAGCCAAATTCCAAATCGTAGATTTACCTTATGGTGG
TCACCAACTATTAACAGAGCAAATGTCTATGTCGGTTTCTTGGTGCAATTGGATCTGACTGGTATCTTCC
TCCATGGTAAAATTCCTACGTTAAAAATATCTTTAATTCAAATATTCCGTGCTCATTTGTGGCAAAAAAT
ACATGAAAGTATAGTTTTTGATATTTGTCAAATTCTCGATGGTGAGCTAGATGTTTTGCAAATTGAATCT
GTGACTAAAGAAACAGTGCATCCCCGCAAATCGTACAAGATGAATTCATCTGCCGCGGACATAACTATGG
AAAGTGTTCATGAATGGGAAGTTTCAAAACCCTCCCTATTACATGAAACAAATGACTCATTTAAGGGATT
GATTACCAACAAAATGTGGTTTGATGTACAATTGAGATACGGTGATTATGATTCTCATGATATATCTCGT
TATGTGAGGGCAAAATTCCTCGATTATACAACAGATAATGTCAGCATGTATCCCTCCCCAACAGGTGTTA
TGATCGGTATCGATTTGGCTTATAACATGTATGATGCCTATGGTAATTGGTTCAACGGATTAAAACCTTT
GATACAAAATAGTATGAGAACAATTATGAAAGCTAACCCAGCATTATATGTCCTTCGTGAACGTATTAGA
AAAGGTCTTCAAATATATCAATCTAGTGTACAGGAACCATTTTTAAACTCCTCAAACTATGCCGAGTTAT
TCAATAACGACATTAAACTCTTCGTTGACGACACTAATGTGTATAGAGTTACTGTCCACGAGACTTTTGA
AGGGAACGTTGCTACAAAAGCAATTAATGGTTGCATTTTCACTTTAAATCCAAAGACTGGGCATCTGTTT
CTGAAAATTATCCATACCTCTGTATGGGCCGGTCAAAAACGTTTAAGCCAATTGGCCAAATGGAAAACAG
CTGAGGAAGTTAGTGCTCTTGTGAGATCTTTGCCCAAAGAAGAGCAGCCAAAACAAATTATCGTCACAAG
AAAGGCAATGCTTGATCCTTTAGAGGTTCACATGCTTGACTTTCCTAACATAGCAATCAGGCCAACAGAG
CTGCGACTACCATTTTCAGCTGCAATGTCAATAGATAAACTTTCTGATGTTGTGATGAAAGCTACTGAAC
CTCAGATGGTTCTGTTTAACATTTATGATGATTGGTTAGACCGTATTTCATCGTACACTGCATTTTCTAG
ACTTACACTACTTTTAAGAGCTTTAAAGACGAACGAGGAAAGTGCCAAAATGATTCTACTCAGTGACCCC
ACGATCACTATCAAATCGTACCATTTATGGCCTTCATTCACTGATGAACAATGGATCACTATCGAATCTC
AAATGAGAGATTTGATTTTGACTGAGTACGGCAGAAAATACAATGTCAATATATCTGCCTTAACTCAAAC
GGAAATTAAAGATATTATATTGGGTCAAAATATCAAGGCACCATCTGTGAAGAGACAAAAAATGGCTGAA
TTAGAAGCTGCCAGGTCAGAAAAGCAGAACGACGAAGAAGCTGCAGGTGCATCAACTGTTATGAAAACTA
AAACTATCAATGCGCAAGGTGAGGAGATAGTTGTAGTAGCTTCCGCTGATTACGAAAGTCAAACGTTTAG
T
[735 nt withheld, positions 6442-7176]
TTACAGTTTAGCGAATTGGCGGGGGACGAAGAGTTAGAGGCCGAACAAATCGATGTATTTAGCTGAATAT
ATTCCCCAATAAACTGGAATCTGTTATTTCATAGATATATATGTAAGTATAAGTTTGTATGTATAATATT
CAACGCATTTTTTATGCCCGTCGTAGTTGCTACCTACCACACGATGATGTATTATAATTTCGGAACTACT
TCAAAGCTACGCTTTCCGCACTATGAAAAGCTATAAGTATGTGAAAATTGGTCATTGACTGTGATTCTAT
TTCAAAAAGTAACCAAAGGAGATAGACATCGTTCGGACAGAAAATGGTCCGTTGTCACTCCCATTCCATT
ATGTCCTTCATATAGAAATTGGATATTCTTGTTTTCATTTCGCGCAATAAAGCAATTCCGTGCGGCAGAA
AGAACTTATATATATTTAACTGATCTTACGCTATTTATGGCAAAACTTGTGTTACATTTTTGAAGATAAA
GTTACAATCATTACGGCAGCCTCAAAACAAAATTGGGAGAAAACATACTCAAGTGAGTACTCATTTTGTG
CAAGCAAACACTGACAATTGAAGAGATCGTCAGGATGCCCGGAACGCCACAGAAGAACAAGAGGTCTGCG
AGTATATCTGTTTCACCTGCGAAGAAGACAGAGGAAAAAGAAATAATACAAAATGATTCAAAGGCGATAT
TATCTAAGCAAACTAAGAGGAAAAAAAAGTATGCTTTTGCTCCTATAAATAACTTAAATGGGAAGAACAC
CAAGGTATCCAATGCAAGTGTCCTAAAGTCAATAGCCGTTTCACAAGTACGAAATACATCAAGAACAAAA
GATATAAACAAAGCAGTTAGCAAGAGCGTAAAGCAATTACCAAATTCACAAGTTAAACCGAAACGGGAAA
TGTCTAATTTGAGTAGGCATCACGATTTCACTCAAGACGAGGACGGCCCCATGGAAGAAGTAATATGGAA
ATATTCACCTTTACAACGAGATATGTCCGACAAAACAACAAGCGCTGCCGAATACTCTGATGACTACGAA
GATGTCCAAAATCCCTCTTCTACACCTATAGTCCCTAATCGACTGAAAACTGTTCTTAGTTTCACAAATA
TCCAAGTACCCAACGCTGACGTAAATCAACTCATTCAAGAAAATGGAAATGAGCAAGTGCGTCCTAAACC
AGCAGAAATATCTACCAGGGAGTCTCTCCGTAATATAGATGATATTCTCGATGATATAGAGGGCGATTTA
ACTATAAAACCGACGATAACGAAATTCAGCGATTTGCCATCTTCACCCATCAAGGCACCCAACGTTGAAA
AAAAAGCAGAGGTGAATGCAGAAGAAGTAGATAAAATGGATTCAACAGGAGATAGCAACGATGGCGATGA
CTCTTTGATAGATATTTTAACTCAAAAGTATGTTGAGAAACGCAAGAGTGAGAGTCAGATAACAATTCAA
GGCAACACCAATCAAAAAAGTGGAGCCCAGGAAAGTTGTGGGAAGAATGATAACACAAAATCGAGAGGAG
AAATTGAAGATCATGAAAATGTAGACAATCAAGCCAAAACAGGCAATGCATTTTATGAGAATGAAGAAGA
CAGTAATTGCCAAAGAATTAAAAAAAATGAAAAAATAGAATACAATTCTTCAGACGAATTTTCAGACGAT
TCACTAATTGAACTATTGAACGAAACTCAAACACAAGTGGAACCTAACACTATTGAACAAGATTTAGACA
AAGTGGAGAAAATGGTCTCTGACGATTTGAGAATTGCTACTGATTCCACTTTATCCGCATATGCTCTCAG
AGCTAAGTCTGGTGCTCCAAGAGACGGCGTAGTACGATTAGTAATAGTAAGCTTACCTCCAATTCGCCCT
ATAGTGAGTCGTATTACAATTCACTGGCCGTCGTTTTACAACGTCGTGACTGGGAAAACCCTGGCGTTAC
CCAACTTAATCGCCTTGCAGCACATCCCCCTTTCGCCAGCTGGCGTAATAGCGAAGAGGCCCGCACCGAT
CGCCCTTCCCAACAGTTGCGCAGCCTGAATGGCGAATGG
[124 nt withheld, positions 9246-9369]
C
[91 nt withheld, positions 9371-9461]
A
[49 nt withheld, positions 9463-9511]
CCTTTGACGTTGGAGTCCACGTTCTTT
[37 nt withheld, positions 9539-9575]
ACCCTATCTCGGTCTATTCTTTTGATTTATAAGGGATTTTGCCGATTTCGGCCTATTGGTTAAAAAATGA
GCTGATTTAACAAAAATTTAACGCGAATTTTAACAAAATATTAACGCTTACAATTTCCTGATGCGGTATT
TTCTCCTTACGCATCTGTGCGGTATTTCACACCGCATAGATCCGTCGAGTTCAAGAGAAAAAAAAAGAAA
AAGCAAAAAGAAAAAAGGAAAGCGCGCCTCGTTCAGAATGACACGTATAGAATGATGCATTACCTTGTCA
TCTTCAGTATCATACTGTTCGTATACATACTTACTGACATTCATAGGTATACATATATACACATGTATAT
ATATCGTATGCTGCAGCTTTAAATAATCGGTGTCACTACATAAGAACACCTTTGGTGGAGGGAACATCGT
TGGTACCATTGGGCGAGGTGGCTTCTCTTATGGCAACCGCAAGAGCCTTGAACGCACTCTCACTACGGTG
ATGATCATTCTTGCCTCGCAGACAATCAACGTGGAGGGTAATTCTGCTAGCCTCTGCAAAGCTTTCAAGA
AAATGCGGGATCATCTCGCAAGAGAGATCTCCTACTTTCTCCCTTTGCAAACCAAGTTCGACAACTGCGT
ACGGCCTGTTCGAAAGATCTACCACCGCTCTGGAAAGTGCCTCATCCAAAGGCGCAAATCCTGATCCAAA
CCTTTTTACTCCACGCACGGCCCCTAGGGCCTCTTTAAAAGCTTGACCGAGAGCAATCCCGCAGTCTTCA
GTGGTGTGATGGTCGTCTATGTGTAAGTCACCAATGCACTCAACGATTAGCGACCAGCCGGAATGCTTGG
CCAGAGCATGTATCATATGGTCCAGAAACCCTATACCTGTGTGGACGTTAATCACTTGCGATTGTGTGGC
CTGTTCTGCTACTGCTTCTGCCTCTTTTTCTGGGAAGATCGAGTGCTCTATCGCTAGGGGACCACCCTTT
AAAGAGATCGCAATCTGAATCTTGGTTTCATTTGTAATACGCTTTACTAGGGCTTTCTGCTCTGTCATCT
TTGCCTTCGTTTATCTTGCCTGCTCATTTTTTAGTATATTCTTCGAAGAAATCACATTACTTTATATAAT
GTATAATTCATTATGTGATAATGCCAATCGCTAAGAAAAAAAAAGAGTCATCCGCTAGGTGGAAAAAAAA
AAATGAAAATCATTACCGAGGCATAAAAAAATATAGAGTGTACTAGAGGAGGCCAAGAGTAATAGAAAAA
GAAAATTGCGGGAAAGGACTGTGTTATGACTTCCCTGACTAATGCCGTGTTCAAACGATACCTGGCAGTG
ACTCCTAGCGCTCACCAAGCTCTTAAAACGGGAATTTATGGTGCACTCTCAGTACAATCTGCTCTGATGC
CGCATAGTTAAGCCAGCCCCGACACCCGCCAACACCCGCTGACGCGCCCTGACGGGCTTGTCTGCTCCCG
GCATCCGCTTACAGACAAGCTGTGACCGTCTCCGGGAGCTGCATGTGTCAGAGGTTTTCACCGTCATCAC
CGAAACGCGCGAGACGAAAGGGCCTCGTGATACGCCTATTTTTATAGGTTAATGTCATGATAATAATGGT
TTCTTAGGGTCCTTTTCATCACGTGCTATAAAAATAATTATAATTTAAATTTTTTAATATAAATATATAA
ATTAAAAATAGAAAGTAAAAAAAGAAATTAAAGAAAAAATAGTTTTTGTTTTCCGAAGATGTAAAAGACT
CTAGGGGGATCGCCAACAAATACTACCTTTTATCTTGCTCTTCCTGCTCTCAGGTATTAATGCCGAATTG
TTTCATCTTGTCTGTGTAGAAGACCACACACGAAAATCCTGTGATTTTACATTTTACTTATCGTTAATCG
AATGTATATCTATTTAATCTGCTTTTCTTGTCTAATAAATATATATGTAAAGTACGCTTTTTGTTGAAAT
TTTTTAAACCTTTGTTTATTTTTTTTTCTTCATTCCGTAACTCTTCTACCTTCTTTATTTACTTTCTAAA
ATCCAAATACAAAACATAAAAATAAATAAACACAGAGTAAATTCCCAAATTATTCCATCATTAAAAGATA
CGAGGCGCGTGTAAGTTACAGGCAAGCGATCCGTCAGGTGGCACTTTTCGGGGAAATGTGCGCGGAACCC
CTATTTGTTTATTTTTCTAAATACATTCAAATATGTATCCGCTCATGAGACAATAACCCTGATAAATGCT
TCAATAATATTGAAAAAGGAAGAGTATGAGTATTCAACATTTCCGTGTCGCCCTTATTCCCTTTTTTGCG
GCATTTTGCCTTCCTGTTTTTGCTCACCCAGAAACGCTGGTGAAAGTAAAAGATGCTGAAGATCAGTTGG
GTGCACGAGTGGGTTACATCGAACTGGATCTCAACAGCGGTAAGATCCTTGAGAGTTTTCGCCCCGAAGA
ACGTTTTCCAATGATGAGCACTTTTAAAGTTCTGCTATGTGGCGCGGTATTATCCCGTATTGACGCCGGG
CAAGAGCAACTCGGTCGCCGCATACACTATTCTCAGAATGACTTGGTTGAGTACTCACCAGTCACAGAAA
AGCATCTTACGGATGGCATGACAGTAAGAGAATTATGCAGTGCTGCCATAACCATGAGTGATAACACTGC
GGCCAACTTACTTCTGACAACGATCGGAGGACCGAAGGAGCTAACCGCTTTTTTGCACAACATGGGGGAT
CATGTAACTCGCCTTGATCGTTGGGAACCGGAGCTGAATGAAGCCATACCAAACGACGAGCGTGACACCA
CGATGCCTGTAGCAATGGCAACAACGTTGCGCAAACTATTAACTGGCGAACTACTTACTCTAGCTTCCCG
GCAACAATTAATAGACTGGATGGAGGCGGATAAAGTTGCAGGACCACTTCTGCGCTCGGCCCTTCCGGCT
GGCTGGTTTATTGCTGATAAATCTGGAGCCGGTGAGCGTGGGTCTCGCGGTATCATTGCAGCACTGGGGC
CAGATGGTAAGCCCTCCCGTATCGTAGTTATCTACACGACGGGGAGTCAGGCAACTATGGATGAACGAAA
TAGACAGATCGCTGAGATAGGTGCCTCACTGATTAAGCATTGGTAACTGTCAGACCAAGTTTACTCATAT
ATACTTTAGATTGATTTAAAACTTCATTTTTAATTTAAAAGGATCTAGGTGAAGATCCTTTTTGATAATC
TCATGACCAAAATCCCTTAACGTGAGTTTTCGTTCCACTGAGCGTCAGACCCCGTAGAAAAGATCAAAGG
ATCTTCTTGAGATCCTTTTTTTCTGCGCGTAATCTGCTGCTTGCAAACAAAAAAACCACCGCTACCAGCG
GTGGTTTGTTTGCCGGATCAAGAGCTACCAACTCTTTTTCCGAAGGTAACTGGCTTCAGCAGAGCGCAGA
TACCAAATACTGTTCTTCTAGTGTAGCCGTAGTTAGGCCACCACTTCAAGAACTCTGTAGCACCGCCTAC
ATACCTCGCTCTGCTAATCCTGTTACCAGTGGCTGCTGCCAGTGGCGATAAGTCGTGTCTTACCGGGTTG
GACTCAAGACGATAGTTACCGGATAAGGCGCAGCGGTCGGGCTGAACGGGGGGTTCGTGCACACAGCCCA
GCTTGGAGCGAACGACCTACACCGAACTGAGATACCTACAGCGTGAGCTATGAGAAAGCGCCACGCTTCC
CGAAGGGAGAAAGGCGGACAGGTATCCGGTAAGCGGCAGGGTCGGAACAGGAGAGCGCACGAGGGAGCTT
CCAGGGGGAAACGCCTGGTATCTTTATAGTCCTGTCGGGTTTCGCCACCTCTGACTTGAGCGTCGATTTT
TGTGATGCTCGTCAGGGGGGCGGAGCCTATGGAAAAACGCCAGCAACGCGGCCTTTTTACGGTTCCTGGC
CTTTTGCTGGCCTTTTGCTCACATGTTCTTTCCTGCGTTATCCCCTGATTCTGTGGATAACCGTATTACC
GCCTTTGAGTGAGCTGATACCGCTCGCCGCAGCCGAACGACCGAGCGCAGCGAGTCAGTGAGCGAGGAAG
CGGAAGAGCGCCCAATACGCAAACCGCCTCTCCCCGCGCGTTGGCCGATTCATTAATGCAGCTGGCACGA
CAGGTTTCCCGACTGGAAAGCGGGCAGTGAGCGCAACGCAATTAATGTGAGTTAGCTCACTCATTAGGCA
CCCCAGGCTTTACACTTTATGCTTCCGGCTCGTATGTTGTGTGGAATTGTGAGCGGATAACAATTTCACA
CAGGAAACAGCTATGACCATGATTACGCCAAGCTCGAAATTAACCCTCACTAAAGGGAACAAAAGCTGGT
ACCGGGCCCCCCCTCGAGACTTCAAAGCATGGTTTGGTTTGGGCCAGGCTTATGCTCTCCTGGACATGCA
TTTATATTCTCTTTACTACTTCCAGAAAGCTTGCACTTTGAAACCTTGGGATCGTCGGATTTGGCAAGTA
TTGGGAGAATGTTATAGTAAGACGGGAAATAAGGTAGAAGCTATAAAATGCTACAAAAGATCCATAAAAG
CTTCACAAACGGTCGATCAAAATACTTCAATATATTACCGGTTAGCGCAACTATATGAAGAACTTGAAGA
CTTGCAAGAATGTAAGAAGTTCATGATGAAATGTGTAGATGTGGAAGAACTTCTGGAAGGTATAGTAACA
GATGAAACCGTGAAGGCTAGGCTTTGGCTGGCAATATTTGAGATTAAGGCAGGAAACTACCAATTGGCTT
ATGATTATGCCATGGGGGTATCTAGTGGAACGTCTCAAGAGATTGAAGAGGCTCGTATGCTGGCTCGGGA
GTGCAGAAGGCATATGTAGTGAAGTGAACATACACATAGCTATTCGTACTAAATGATATGAAATTTTTAT
AAATGCCAGGCTATATAGCTATTTAAAGTGACCATGGCAGAAGGATGAACCGAGGTAATACGGCTAGTAC
AAAAGCAACAAAGTTAGGAATACAATTTGAGAAACGAAGACCATAGAAAATACTTGTGCGATTGAACTTC
CTTCCAAAAAAAAAATAGCGTCAAAGAAAG
Features (pLannotate 1.2.2; 21 found; start..end, strand, type, name):
      1..7239    +  CDS            PRP8 (sequence partly withheld): PRP8_YEAST - Also known as DBF3, DNA39, RNA8, SLT21, USA2. Experimental evidence at protein level: Swiss-Prot protein existence level 1. Functions as a scaffold that mediates the ordered assembly of spliceosomal proteins and snRNAs. Required for association of BRR2 with the spliceosomal U5 snRNP, and the subsequent assembly of the U4/U6-U5 tri-snRNP complex. Functions as scaffold that positions spliceosomal U2, U5 and U6 snRNAs at splice sites on pre-mRNA substrates, so that splicing can occur. Interacts with both the 5' and the 3' splice site, as well as the branch region. Has a role in branc
   7771..9051    +  CDS            DNA2 (fragment): DNA2_YEAST - Experimental evidence at protein level: Swiss-Prot protein existence level 1. Key enzyme involved in DNA replication and DNA repair. Involved in Okazaki fragments processing by cleaving long flaps that escape FEN1: flaps that are longer than 27 nucleotides are coated by replication protein A complex (RPA), leading to recruit DNA2 which cleaves the flap until it is too short to bind RPA and becomes a substrate for FEN1. Also involved in 5'-end resection of DNA during double-strand break (DSB) repair by mediating the cleavage of 5'-ssDNA. Possesses different enzymatic activities, su
   9064..9082    -  promoter       T7 promoter: promoter for bacteriophage T7 RNA polymerase
   9085..9242    +  CDS            lacZα (fragment): LacZα fragment of β-galactosidase; lacZ fragment
   9246..9674    +  rep_origin     f1 ori (sequence partly withheld): f1 bacteriophage origin of replication; arrow indicates direction of (+) strand synthesis
   9702..9753    -  misc_feature   bom (fragment): basis of mobility region from pBR322
   9961..10623   -  CDS            HIS3: imidazoleglycerol-phosphate dehydratase, required for histidine biosynthesis; S. cerevisiae HIS3; yeast auxotrophic marker
  10624..10811   -  promoter       HIS3 promoter: S. cerevisiae HIS3
  10861..10941   +  CDS            MRM1 (fragment): MRM1_YEAST - Also known as PET56 From Saccharomyces cerevisiae (strain ATCC 204508 / S288c) (Baker's yeast).
  10942..10991   -  misc_feature   bom (fragment): basis of mobility region from pBR322
  11093..11128   -  CDS            rop (fragment): Rop protein, which maintains plasmids at low copy number; rop
  11203..11706   +  misc_feature   CEN/ARS: S. cerevisiae CEN6 centromere fused to an autonomously replicating sequence
  11736..11840   +  promoter       AmpR promoter: bla
  11841..12701   +  CDS            AmpR: β-lactamase; bla; confers resistance to ampicillin, carbenicillin, and related antibiotics
  12872..13460   +  rep_origin     ori: high-copy-number ColE1/pMB1/pBR322/pUC origin of replication
  13643..13735   +  CDS            lacI (fragment): lac repressor; lacI; The lac repressor binds to the lac operator to inhibit transcription in E. coli. This inhibition can be relieved by adding lactose or isopropyl-β-D-thiogalactopyranoside (IPTG).
  13748..13769   +  protein_bind   CAP binding site: CAP binding activates transcription in the presence of cAMP. E. coli catabolite activator protein
  13784..13814   +  promoter       lac promoter: promoter for the E. coli lac operon
  13818..13840   +  protein_bind   lac operator (fragment): The lac repressor binds to the lac operator to inhibit transcription in E. coli. This inhibition can be relieved by adding lactose or isopropyl-β-D-thiogalactopyranoside (IPTG). lac repressor encoded by lacI
  13883..13901   +  promoter       T3 promoter: promoter for bacteriophage T3 RNA polymerase
  13927..14421   +  CDS            CDC23 (fragment): CDC23_YEAST - Experimental evidence at protein level: Swiss-Prot protein existence level 1. Component of the anaphase promoting complex/cyclosome (APC/C), a cell cycle-regulated E3 ubiquitin-protein ligase complex that controls progression through mitosis and the G1 phase of the cell cycle. The APC/C is thought to confer substrate specificity and, in the presence of ubiquitin-conjugating E2 enzymes, it catalyzes the formation of protein-ubiquitin conjugates that are subsequently degraded by the 26S proteasome. In early mitosis, the APC/C is activated by CDC20 and targets securin PDS1, the B-ty
