[The description below was written by a language model from this plasmid's Addgene catalogue record and pLannotate feature annotations shown in this document.]
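Description:
pRS313 - prp8 K1864E is a low-copy yeast–E. coli shuttle plasmid built on the pRS313 backbone and carrying a mutant allele of the Saccharomyces cerevisiae splicing factor gene PRP8. In yeast it is maintained through a CEN6/ARS element, which gives stable, roughly single-copy centromeric inheritance, and it is selected by complementation of histidine auxotrophy through the HIS3 marker and its own promoter. In bacteria it replicates from a ColE1/pUC-type origin and is selected with ampicillin via the β-lactamase gene. An f1 origin and remnants of the lacZα cloning region, with flanking T3 and T7 promoters, are standard backbone features.

The insert is a large genomic fragment in the roughly 14.6 kb plasmid. It contains the full PRP8 open reading frame of about 7.2 kb, bordered by partial coding sequences of the neighbouring chromosomal genes CDC23 upstream and DNA2 downstream. No heterologous yeast promoter is annotated, and the short interval between the CDC23 fragment and the PRP8 start suggests that expression relies on native PRP8 flanking sequence, although the record does not state this explicitly. Prp8 is the U5 snRNP scaffold protein that positions the U2, U5 and U6 snRNAs and the pre-mRNA splice sites at the spliceosome's catalytic core. The K1864E substitution is associated in the record with a study of a structural toggle in the Prp8 RNaseH domain that balances splicing fidelity against catalytic efficiency. The catalogued purpose is given only as a yeast vector, but the design suits introducing the mutant allele into yeast at near-physiological dosage to examine its effects on splicing.
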