Addgene plasmid #90974: pRS313 - prp8 K1864E
Purpose: yeast vector
Depositing lab: Christine Guthrie. Depositing organization: University of California, San Francisco (UCSF). Publication: Structural toggle in the RNaseH domain of Prp8 helps balance splicing fidelity and catalytic efficiency. Mayerle M, Raghavan M, Ledoux S, Price A, Stepankiw N, Hadjivassiliou H, Moehle EA, Mendoza SD, Pleiss JA, Guthrie C, Abelson J. Proc Natl Acad Sci U S A. 2017 Apr 17. pii: 201701462. doi: 10.1073/pnas.1701462114. PubMed 28416677.
Backbone
  Vector backbone: pRS313
  Vector type: Yeast Expression
  Selectable markers: HIS3
Growth in bacteria
  Bacterial resistance: Ampicillin, 100 μg/mL
  Growth temperature: 37°C
  Growth strain: DH5alpha
  Copy number: Unknown
Gene/Insert
  Gene/Insert name: PRP8
  Species: S. cerevisiae (budding yeast)
  Mutation: K1864E
  Entrez Gene: PRP8 (a.k.a. YHR165C, DBF3, DNA39, RNA8, SLT21, USA2)
Resource information
  A portion of this plasmid was derived from a plasmid made by: Kuhn and Brow, Genetics 155: 1667–1682; Price et al., RNA. 2014 Jan;20(1):46-60
Terms and licenses: Academic/Nonprofit Terms; Industry Terms: Not Available to Industry
How to cite: pRS313 - prp8 K1864E was a gift from Christine Guthrie (Addgene plasmid # 90974 ; http://n2t.net/addgene:90974 ; RRID:Addgene_90974)
